>Addgene plasmid #230618 | AiP1286 - pAAV-AiE2100m-minBG-SYFP2-WPRE3-BGHpA | addgene full sequence | sequence record 466237 | Addgene NGS Result
GCAGATACCAAATACTGTTCTTCTAGTGTAGCCGTAGTTAGGCCACCACTTCAAGAACTCTGTAGCACCG
CCTACATACCTCGCTCTGCTAATCCTGTTACCAGTGGCTGCTGCCAGTGGCGATAAGTCGTGTCTTACCG
GGTTGGACTCAAGACGATAGTTACCGGATAAGGCGCAGCGGTCGGGCTGAACGGGGGGTTCGTGCACACA
GCCCAGCTTGGAGCGAACGACCTACACCGAACTGAGATACCTACAGCGTGAGCTATGAGAAAGCGCCACG
CTTCCCGAAGGGAGAAAGGCGGACAGGTATCCGGTAAGCGGCAGGGTCGGAACAGGAGAGCGCACGAGGG
AGCTTCCAGGGGGAAACGCCTGGTATCTTTATAGTCCTGTCGGGTTTCGCCACCTCTGACTTGAGCGTCG
ATTTTTGTGATGCTCGTCAGGGGGGCGGAGCCTATGGAAAAACGCCAGCAACGCGGCCTTTTTACGGTTC
CTGGCCTTTTGCTGGCCTTTTGCTCACATGTCCTGCAGGCAGCTGCGCGCTCGCTCGCTCACTGAGGCCG
CCCGGGCGTCGGGCGACCTTTGGTCGCCCGGCCTCAGTGAGCGAGCGAGCGCGCAGAGAGGGAGTGGCCA
ACTCCATCACTAGGGGTTCCTGCGGCCGCACGCGTCGTCAAACACAGCTCAAGCTGACCTTGATTTGCTT
GTAATCCTCCTATTTTGGCTTTCTGGATGCTAGGACAAAGGCATGAGCCACCAGCCCTAGTAAGATTAGG
CTTTGTTTTGTTTGTATTTCCTTGACTTAGCAATTAGAAAGCCTAAAAGAAACCACTTGTGATCAAATTC
AATGTGCTTCCAAAGTTCGCTGAGGATCAGATGTCGTGGGGATGGCAGACTTCAAACCTGTTTCTGAACT
ATTTTGCTGTGTCTTTATGTCCCAGGTCAAAGGATTTCAACTGATGCTCCATAAAGCAAGAAGGGAAAAT
GGATTTCTTAATGAGTCTGTATACAGTGCAGTATCTATGAGCTATGGTGTGTGTGACTGCCAAGGCAGTC
AGATGCTATTCAAGCAAGGAATGCTGCTCTGAGATCAGCTAGTACGTAAGAAAGACATCCTGGCTCCTGG
AAGATGACAAGAGTTTGCCTCCGTAGTATTTGAAAGAAAGTGGTCATGGCCATCATGAATCAATCACTTC
AGGAAAAGGTTGAGCATGTGCTGTGACGACTGCAGATCTTTTTATAGCTGTGGATTCTTTTATAGCTGCT
GAGATACGACGATAGGAGTGGAGCGGTAGTTATCGTTGATTTGTTTGGTAATGTTTCAGGCAGGTCTACG
AATTCCTTTGGATTGTGGGTTGTCTCCCAATCCTACACTTTCCTAGCTCTCTAAGAATTCCCAGAGGGTA
TGGAGCCAGTAGAGACTGACCACAAAAGTTGACACTTAATGTTGGCTGACCTGCAAAGAAGGTTTCATTA
TGCATTCTTTTCTGCACATGTGAAATCAGAGACCATGGGATCCATTTCAATAACAAAGCCCATCTTTGTA
AAGTAGAAGCTAGTTGAAAATTAAGTATCATTTTCTATTGTGGTGATTGGGAAGAAATATTGGAGCTCGG
GCTGGGCATAAAAGTCAGGGCAGAGCCATCTATTGCTTACATTTGCTTCTGGGATCCAGATCTTTCGAAG
CTAGCGCTACCGGTCGCCACCATGGTGAGCAAGGGCGAGGAGCTGTTCACCGGGGTGGTGCCCATCCTGG
TCGAGCTGGACGGCGACGTAAACGGCCACAAGTTCAGCGTGTCCGGCGAGGGCGAGGGCGATGCCACCTA
CGGCAAGCTGACCCTGAAGCTGATCTGCACCACCGGCAAGCTGCCCGTGCCCTGGCCCACCCTCGTGACC
ACCCTGGGCTACGGCGTGCAGTGCTTCGCCCGCTACCCCGACCACATGAAGCAGCACGACTTCTTCAAGT
CCGCCATGCCCGAAGGCTACGTCCAGGAGCGCACCATCTTCTTCAAGGACGACGGCAACTACAAGACCCG
CGCCGAGGTGAAGTTCGAGGGCGACACCCTGGTGAACCGCATCGAGCTGAAGGGCATCGACTTCAAGGAG
GACGGCAACATCCTGGGGCACAAGCTGGAGTACAACTACAACAGCCACAACGTCTATATCACCGCCGACA
AGCAGAAGAACGGCATCAAGGCCAACTTCAAGATCCGCCACAACATCGAGGACGGCGGCGTGCAGCTCGC
CGACCACTACCAGCAGAACACCCCCATCGGCGACGGCCCCGTGCTGCTGCCCGACAACCACTACCTGAGC
TACCAGTCCAAGCTGAGCAAAGACCCCAACGAGAAGCGCGATCACATGGTCCTGCTGGAGTTCGTGACCG
CCGCCGGGATCACTCTCGGCATGGACGAGCTGTACAAGTAAGTCGACGGCGCGCCGCGGCCGCGAATTCG
ATATCATAATCAACCTCTGGATTACAAAATTTGTGAAAGATTGACTGGTATTCTTAACTATGTTGCTCCT
TTTACGCTATGTGGATACGCTGCTTTAATGCCTTTGTATCATGCTATTGCTTCCCGTATGGCTTTCATTT
TCTCCTCCTTGTATAAATCCTGGTTAGTTCTTGCCACGGCGGAACTCATCGCCGCCTGCCTTGCCCGCTG
CTGGACAGGGGCTCGGCTGTTGGGCACTGACAATTCCGTGGCTCGAGAGATCTTCGACTGTGCCTTCTAG
TTGCCAGCCATCTGTTGTTTGCCCCTCCCCCGTGCCTTCCTTGACCCTGGAAGGTGCCACTCCCACTGTC
CTTTCCTAATAAAATGAGGAAATTGCATCGCATTGTCTGAGTAGGTGTCATTCTATTCTGGGGGGTGGGG
TGGGGCAGGACAGCAAGGGGGAGGATTGGGAAGACAATAGCAGGCATGAGATCTCACGTGCGGACCGAGC
GGCCGCAGGAACCCCTAGTGATGGAGTTGGCCACTCCCTCTCTGCGCGCTCGCTCGCTCACTGAGGCCGG
GCGACCAAAGGTCGCCCGACGCCCGGGCTTTGCCCGGGCGGCCTCAGTGAGCGAGCGAGCGCGCAGCTGC
CTGCAGGGGCGCCTGATGCGGTATTTTCTCCTTACGCATCTGTGCGGTATTTCACACCGCATA
[95 nt withheld, positions 3144-3238]
T
[46 nt withheld, positions 3240-3285]
C
[141 nt withheld, positions 3287-3427]
CCTTTGACGTTGGAGTCCACGTTCTTT
[37 nt withheld, positions 3455-3491]
ACTCTATCTCGGGCTATTCTTTTGATTTATAAGGGATTTTGCCGATTTCGGTCTATTGGTTAAAAAATGA
GCTGATTTAACAAAAATTTAACGCGAATTTTAACAAAATATTAACGTTTACAATTTTATGGTGCACTCTC
AGTACAATCTGCTCTGATGCCGCATAGTTAAGCCAGCCCCGACACCCGCCAACACCCGCTGACGCGCCCT
GACGGGCTTGTCTGCTCCCGGCATCCGCTTACAGACAAGCTGTGACCGTCTCCGGGAGCTGCATGTGTCA
GAGGTTTTCACCGTCATCACCGAAACGCGCGAGACGAAAGGGCCTCGTGATACGCCTATTTTTATAGGTT
AATGTCATGATAATAATGGTTTCTTAGACGTCAGGTGGCACTTTTCGGGGAAATGTGCGCGGAACCCCTA
TTTGTTTATTTTTCTAAATACATTCAAATATGTATCCGCTCATGAGACAATAACCCTGATAAATGCTTCA
ATAATATTGAAAAAGGAAGAGTATGAGTATTCAACATTTCCGTGTCGCCCTTATTCCCTTTTTTGCGGCA
TTTTGCCTTCCTGTTTTTGCTCACCCAGAAACGCTGGTGAAAGTAAAAGATGCTGAAGATCAGTTGGGTG
CACGAGTGGGTTACATCGAACTGGATCTCAACAGCGGTAAGATCCTTGAGAGTTTTCGCCCCGAAGAACG
TTTTCCAATGATGAGCACTTTTAAAGTTCTGCTATGTGGCGCGGTATTATCCCGTATTGACGCCGGGCAA
GAGCAACTCGGTCGCCGCATACACTATTCTCAGAATGACTTGGTTGAGTACTCACCAGTCACAGAAAAGC
ATCTTACGGATGGCATGACAGTAAGAGAATTATGCAGTGCTGCCATAACCATGAGTGATAACACTGCGGC
CAACTTACTTCTGACAACGATCGGAGGACCGAAGGAGCTAACCGCTTTTTTGCACAACATGGGGGATCAT
GTAACTCGCCTTGATCGTTGGGAACCGGAGCTGAATGAAGCCATACCAAACGACGAGCGTGACACCACGA
TGCCTGTAGCAATGGCAACAACGTTGCGCAAACTATTAACTGGCGAACTACTTACTCTAGCTTCCCGGCA
ACAATTAATAGACTGGATGGAGGCGGATAAAGTTGCAGGACCACTTCTGCGCTCGGCCCTTCCGGCTGGC
TGGTTTATTGCTGATAAATCTGGAGCCGGTGAGCGTGGGTCTCGCGGTATCATTGCAGCACTGGGGCCAG
ATGGTAAGCCCTCCCGTATCGTAGTTATCTACACGACGGGGAGTCAGGCAACTATGGATGAACGAAATAG
ACAGATCGCTGAGATAGGTGCCTCACTGATTAAGCATTGGTAACTGTCAGACCAAGTTTACTCATATATA
CTTTAGATTGATTTAAAACTTCATTTTTAATTTAAAAGGATCTAGGTGAAGATCCTTTTTGATAATCTCA
TGACCAAAATCCCTTAACGTGAGTTTTCGTTCCACTGAGCGTCAGACCCCGTAGAAAAGATCAAAGGATC
TTCTTGAGATCCTTTTTTTCTGCGCGTAATCTGCTGCTTGCAAACAAAAAAACCACCGCTACCAGCGGTG
GTTTGTTTGCCGGATCAAGAGCTACCAACTCTTTTTCCGAAGGTAACTGGCTTCAGCAGAGC
Features (pLannotate 1.2.2; 14 found; start..end, strand, type, name):
    533..560     +  repeat_region  AAV2 ITR (fragment): inverted terminal repeat of adeno-associated virus serotype 2 inverted
    589..616     +  repeat_region  AAV2 ITR (fragment): inverted terminal repeat of adeno-associated virus serotype 2 inverted
   1702..2418    +  CDS            SYFP2: SYFP2 is a basic (constitutively fluorescent) yellow fluorescent protein published in 2006, derived from Aequorea victoria. It is reported to be a very rapidly-maturing monomer with moderate acid sensitivity.
   2458..2615    +  misc_feature   WPRE (fragment): woodchuck hepatitis virus posttranscriptional regulatory element
   2621..2701    +  misc_feature   WPRE (fragment): woodchuck hepatitis virus posttranscriptional regulatory element
   2718..2829    +  polyA_signal   bGH poly(A) signal: bovine growth hormone polyadenylation signal
   2947..3087    +  repeat_region  AAV2 ITR: inverted terminal repeat of adeno-associated virus serotype 2 inverted
   3092..3143    -  misc_feature   bom (fragment): basis of mobility region from pBR322
   3162..3617    +  rep_origin     f1 ori (sequence partly withheld): f1 bacteriophage origin of replication; arrow indicates direction of (+) strand synthesis
   3618..3667    -  misc_feature   bom (fragment): basis of mobility region from pBR322
   3769..3804    -  CDS            rop (fragment): Rop protein, which maintains plasmids at low copy number; rop
   3899..4003    +  promoter       AmpR promoter: bla
   4004..4864    +  CDS            AmpR: β-lactamase; bla; confers resistance to ampicillin, carbenicillin, and related antibiotics
   5035..460     +  rep_origin     ori (across the origin): high-copy-number ColE1/pMB1/pBR322/pUC origin of replication
