[The description below was written by a language model from this plasmid's Addgene catalogue record and pLannotate feature annotations shown in this document.]
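Description:
AiP1286 - pAAV-AiE2100m-minBG-SYFP2-WPRE3-BGHpA is an AAV transfer plasmid built on a pAAV2 backbone and intended for packaging into recombinant adeno-associated virus for delivery to brain tissue. In bacteria it is maintained as a high-copy plasmid through a ColE1/pUC-type origin and selected with ampicillin via the β-lactamase gene and its native promoter. An f1 phage origin and small remnants of pBR322 bom and rop sequences are also present in the backbone. The annotation finds one complete AAV2 inverted terminal repeat downstream of the cassette. Upstream it detects only two short ITR fragments, which may reflect how difficult these repeats are to sequence and annotate, or a partial left ITR.

Between the ITRs sits an enhancer-reporter cassette. AiE2100m, an enhancer sequence designed to direct expression in specific populations of brain cells, is placed upstream of the minimal beta-globin promoter (minBG). On its own such a minimal promoter gives little transcription, so the enhancer is what determines where the reporter is expressed. Neither the enhancer nor minBG is annotated in the feature table, but both presumably lie in the unannotated region between the left ITR fragments and the reporter. The MluI and SacI cloning sites are recorded for the insert. The reporter is SYFP2, a rapidly maturing monomeric yellow fluorescent protein derived from Aequorea victoria. It is followed by WPRE3, a shortened woodchuck hepatitis virus posttranscriptional regulatory element (annotated as two WPRE fragments) that boosts transcript stability and expression, and then by the bovine growth hormone polyadenylation signal.

The construct belongs to a suite of enhancer AAVs for genetic access to cortical cell types and serves to label the targeted cells fluorescently. The record does not state which cell population AiE2100m targets.
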