Addgene plasmid #230618: AiP1286 - pAAV-AiE2100m-minBG-SYFP2-WPRE3-BGHpA
Purpose: AiE2100m is an enhancer sequence, designed to drive AAV-mediated transgene expression in specific populations of brain cells
Depositing lab: Allen Institute for Brain Science & Bosiljka Tasic. Depositing organization: Allen Institute. Publication: A suite of enhancer AAVs and transgenic mouse lines for genetic access to cortical cell types. Ben-Simon Y, Hooper M, Narayan S, Daigle TL, Dwivedi D, Way SW, Oster A, Stafford DA, Mich JK, Taormina MJ, Martinez RA, Opitz-Araya X, Roth JR, Alexander JR, Allen S, Amster A, Arbuckle J, Ayala A, Baker PM, Bakken TE, Barcelli T, Barta S, Bendrick J, Bertagnolli D, Bielstein C, Bishwakarma P, Bowlus J, Boyer G, Brouner K, Casian B, Casper T, Chakka AB, Chakrabarty R, Chance RK, Chavan S, Clark M, Colbert K, Collman F, Daniel S, Departee M, DiValentin P, Donadio N, Dotson N, Egdorf T, Fliss T, Gabitto M, Garcia J, Gary A, Gasperini M, Gloe J, Goldy J, Gore BB, Graybuck L, Greisman N, Haeseleer F, Halterman C, Haradon Z, Hastings SD, Helback O, Ho W, Hockemeyer D, Huang C, Huff S, Hunker A, Johansen N, Jones D, Juneau Z, Kalmbach B, Kannan M, Khem S, Kussick E, Kutsal R, Larsen R, Lee C, Lee AY, Leibly M, Lenz GH, Li S, Liang E, Lusk N, Madigan Z, Malloy J, Malone J, McCue R, Melchor J, Mollenkopf T, Moosman S, Morin E, Newman D, Ng L, Ngo K, Omstead V, Otto S, Oyama A, Pena N, Pham T, Phillips E, Pom CA, Potekhina L, Ransford S, Ray PL, Rette D, Reynoldson C, Rimorin C, Rocha D, Ruiz A, Sanchez REA, Sawyer L, Sedeno-Cortes A, Sevigny JP, Shapovalova N, Shepard N, Shulga L, Sigler AR, Siverts L, Soliman S, Somasundaram S, Staats B, Stewart K, Szelenyi E, Tieu M, Trader C, Tran A, van Velthoven CTJ, Walker M, Wang Y, Weed N, Wirthlin M, Wood T, Wynalda B, Yao Z, Zhou T, Ariza J, Dee N, Reding M, Ronellenfitch K, Mufti S, Sunkin SM, Smith KA, Esposito L, Waters J, Thyagarajan B, Yao S, Lein ES, Zeng H, Levi BP, Ngai J, Ting JT, Tasic B. Cell. 2025 May 16:S0092-8674(25)00513-6. doi: 10.1016/j.cell.2025.05.002. PubMed 40403729.
Backbone
  Vector backbone: pAAV2
  Vector type: AAV
Growth in bacteria
  Bacterial resistance: Ampicillin, 100 μg/mL
  Growth temperature: 37°C
  Growth strain: NEB Stable
  Copy number: High Copy
Gene/Insert
  Gene/Insert name: SYFP2
  Species: Synthetic
  Promoter: minBG
  Cloning method: Restriction Enzyme; 5′ cloning site MluI (unknown if destroyed); 3′ cloning site SacI (unknown if destroyed)
Terms and licenses: Academic/Nonprofit Terms; Industry Terms: Not Available to Industry
How to cite: AiP1286 - pAAV-AiE2100m-minBG-SYFP2-WPRE3-BGHpA was a gift from Allen Institute for Brain Science & Bosiljka Tasic (Addgene plasmid # 230618 ; http://n2t.net/addgene:230618 ; RRID:Addgene_230618)
